Addgene plasmid #230806: AiP20170 - pAAV-AiE0017h-minBG-iCre(R297T)-BGHpA
Purpose: AiE0017h is an enhancer sequence, designed to drive AAV-mediated transgene expression in specific populations of brain cells
Depositing lab: Allen Institute for Brain Science & Bosiljka Tasic. Depositing organization: Allen Institute. Publication: A suite of enhancer AAVs and transgenic mouse lines for genetic access to cortical cell types. Ben-Simon Y, Hooper M, Narayan S, Daigle TL, Dwivedi D, Way SW, Oster A, Stafford DA, Mich JK, Taormina MJ, Martinez RA, Opitz-Araya X, Roth JR, Alexander JR, Allen S, Amster A, Arbuckle J, Ayala A, Baker PM, Bakken TE, Barcelli T, Barta S, Bendrick J, Bertagnolli D, Bielstein C, Bishwakarma P, Bowlus J, Boyer G, Brouner K, Casian B, Casper T, Chakka AB, Chakrabarty R, Chance RK, Chavan S, Clark M, Colbert K, Collman F, Daniel S, Departee M, DiValentin P, Donadio N, Dotson N, Egdorf T, Fliss T, Gabitto M, Garcia J, Gary A, Gasperini M, Gloe J, Goldy J, Gore BB, Graybuck L, Greisman N, Haeseleer F, Halterman C, Haradon Z, Hastings SD, Helback O, Ho W, Hockemeyer D, Huang C, Huff S, Hunker A, Johansen N, Jones D, Juneau Z, Kalmbach B, Kannan M, Khem S, Kussick E, Kutsal R, Larsen R, Lee C, Lee AY, Leibly M, Lenz GH, Li S, Liang E, Lusk N, Madigan Z, Malloy J, Malone J, McCue R, Melchor J, Mollenkopf T, Moosman S, Morin E, Newman D, Ng L, Ngo K, Omstead V, Otto S, Oyama A, Pena N, Pham T, Phillips E, Pom CA, Potekhina L, Ransford S, Ray PL, Rette D, Reynoldson C, Rimorin C, Rocha D, Ruiz A, Sanchez REA, Sawyer L, Sedeno-Cortes A, Sevigny JP, Shapovalova N, Shepard N, Shulga L, Sigler AR, Siverts L, Soliman S, Somasundaram S, Staats B, Stewart K, Szelenyi E, Tieu M, Trader C, Tran A, van Velthoven CTJ, Walker M, Wang Y, Weed N, Wirthlin M, Wood T, Wynalda B, Yao Z, Zhou T, Ariza J, Dee N, Reding M, Ronellenfitch K, Mufti S, Sunkin SM, Smith KA, Esposito L, Waters J, Thyagarajan B, Yao S, Lein ES, Zeng H, Levi BP, Ngai J, Ting JT, Tasic B. Cell. 2025 May 16:S0092-8674(25)00513-6. doi: 10.1016/j.cell.2025.05.002. PubMed 40403729.
Backbone
  Vector backbone: pAAV2
  Vector type: AAV
Growth in bacteria
  Bacterial resistance: Ampicillin, 100 μg/mL
  Growth temperature: 37°C
  Growth strain: NEB Stable
  Copy number: High Copy
Gene/Insert
  Gene/Insert name: iCre(R297T)
  Species: Synthetic
  Promoter: minBG
  Cloning method: Restriction Enzyme; 5′ cloning site MluI (unknown if destroyed); 3′ cloning site NheI (unknown if destroyed)
Terms and licenses: Academic/Nonprofit Terms; Industry Terms: Not Available to Industry
How to cite: AiP20170 - pAAV-AiE0017h-minBG-iCre(R297T)-BGHpA was a gift from Allen Institute for Brain Science & Bosiljka Tasic (Addgene plasmid # 230806 ; http://n2t.net/addgene:230806 ; RRID:Addgene_230806)
