[The description below was written by a language model from this plasmid's Addgene catalogue record and pLannotate feature annotations shown in this document.]
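Description:
AiP20170 - pAAV-AiE0017h-minBG-iCre(R297T)-BGHpA is an AAV transfer plasmid built on a pAAV2 backbone, about 4.7 kb in size, designed for packaging a recombinase expression cassette into recombinant adeno-associated virus. It is maintained in bacteria through a high-copy ColE1/pUC-type origin and selected with ampicillin via the bla gene and its native promoter. The backbone also carries a filamentous phage origin (annotated as f1 or M13 depending on the sequence record) and small remnants of pBR322 bom and rop regions.

Between the two AAV2 inverted terminal repeats, which provide the signals for replication and encapsidation of the vector genome, lies a compact cassette. The enhancer AiE0017h sits upstream of minBG, understood to be a minimal beta-globin promoter, which has little activity on its own, so expression depends on the enhancer. These two elements are not annotated in the feature tables but presumably occupy the unannotated stretch between the left ITR and the coding sequence. They drive iCre(R297T), a synthetic, codon-improved Cre recombinase carrying the R297T substitution, followed by the bovine growth hormone polyadenylation signal. The record does not state the rationale for the mutation or which cell populations the enhancer targets, saying only that it directs transgene expression in specific brain cell populations.

The two sequence records agree closely. In the sequencing-derived one, the left ITR is detected only as short fragments, a common outcome for these repeat-rich structures. The vector belongs to a suite of enhancer AAVs for genetic access to cortical cell types and would typically be used to deliver Cre to enhancer-defined cells, triggering recombination at loxP sites in reporter or conditional alleles.
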