Features (pLannotate 1.2.2; 11 found; start..end, strand, type, name):
      1..141     -  repeat_region  AAV2 ITR: inverted terminal repeat of adeno-associated virus serotype 2 inverted
    694..1719    +  CDS            cre: RECR_BPP1 - Experimental evidence at protein level: Swiss-Prot protein existence level 1. Catalyzes site-specific recombination between two 34-base- pair LOXP sites. Its role is to maintain the phage genome as a monomeric unit-copy plasmid in the lysogenic state. From Escherichia phage P1 (Bacteriophage P1).
   1759..1870    +  polyA_signal   bGH poly(A) signal: bovine growth hormone polyadenylation signal
   1982..2122    +  repeat_region  AAV2 ITR: inverted terminal repeat of adeno-associated virus serotype 2 inverted
   2127..2178    -  misc_feature   bom (fragment): basis of mobility region from pBR322
   2197..2577    +  rep_origin     M13 ori (sequence partly withheld): M13 bacteriophage origin of replication; arrow indicates direction of (+) strand synthesis
   2653..2702    -  misc_feature   bom (fragment): basis of mobility region from pBR322
   2804..2839    -  CDS            rop (fragment): Rop protein, which maintains plasmids at low copy number; rop
   2934..3038    +  promoter       AmpR promoter: bla
   3039..3899    +  CDS            AmpR: β-lactamase; bla; confers resistance to ampicillin, carbenicillin, and related antibiotics
   4070..4658    +  rep_origin     ori: high-copy-number ColE1/pMB1/pBR322/pUC origin of replication
>Addgene plasmid #230806 | AiP20170 - pAAV-AiE0017h-minBG-iCre(R297T)-BGHpA | depositor full sequence | sequence record 453295 | Full Sequence
CCTGCAGGCAGCTGCGCGCTCGCTCGCTCACTGAGGCCGCCCGGGCAAAGCCCGGGCGTCGGGCGACCTT
TGGTCGCCCGGCCTCAGTGAGCGAGCGAGCGCGCAGAGAGGGAGTGGCCAACTCCATCACTAGGGGTTCC
TGCGGCCGCACGCGTGGTAACAGCCTGAGGGCTGCAGGTCACACCCACAGGGCCAAGGGGTGGGCAGCAT
GGAGGTGCAGGGTGGCAGGGACCCTGGGCGGGGCGGCACAGCTGTGCGGGAGGCTGGGCTGCTGGCATCA
GCAGGCGCCCCTCCTCCCCACCTCGCTAAACAATCATTGCACAAAATATGCAAATGGTATAATTACTGTT
ATTTGTTTTGCTGATATAAGTGTTTGAAATGCAAATGTCAAGTTTGGGCGCCTTCATTTTTCCAACCCTC
TCACCCGGACATTTGCAAGTTGATGAGTTGTTCTTCATCCTGGAAGGAGGAGGAGGAGCTCCCCCCAACC
GCCAGGGTGCCAGGGGAGTGAGTCCAGCGTGGCAGCCGCCACTGCCTGCCCGAGGGCACTGCTGGGCCCC
CCTTCCGACGGCACACAGTGAGCTCGGGCTGGGCATAAAAGTCAGGGCAGAGCCATCTATTGCTTACATT
TGCTTCTGGGATCCAGATCTTTCGAAGCTAGCCACCATGGTGCCCAAGAAGAAGAGGAAAGTCTCCAACC
TGCTGACTGTGCACCAAAACCTGCCTGCCCTCCCTGTGGATGCCACCTCTGATGAAGTCAGGAAGAACCT
GATGGACATGTTCAGGGACAGGCAGGCCTTCTCTGAACACACCTGGAAGATGCTCCTGTCTGTGTGCAGA
TCCTGGGCTGCCTGGTGCAAGCTGAACAACAGGAAATGGTTCCCTGCTGAACCTGAGGATGTGAGGGACT
ACCTCCTGTACCTGCAAGCCAGAGGCCTGGCTGTGAAGACCATCCAACAGCACCTGGGCCAGCTCAACAT
GCTGCACAGGAGATCTGGCCTGCCTCGCCCTTCTGACTCCAATGCTGTGTCCCTGGTGATGAGGAGAATC
AGAAAGGAGAATGTGGATGCTGGGGAGAGAGCCAAGCAGGCCCTGGCCTTTGAACGCACTGACTTTGACC
AAGTCAGATCCCTGATGGAGAACTCTGACAGATGCCAGGACATCAGGAACCTGGCCTTCCTGGGCATTGC
CTACAACACCCTGCTGCGCATTGCCGAAATTGCCAGAATCAGAGTGAAGGACATCTCCCGCACCGATGGT
GGGAGAATGCTGATCCACATTGGCAGGACCAAGACCCTGGTGTCCACAGCTGGTGTGGAGAAGGCCCTGT
CCCTGGGGGTTACCAAGCTGGTGGAGAGATGGATCTCTGTGTCTGGTGTGGCTGATGACCCCAACAACTA
CCTGTTCTGCCGGGTCAGAAAGAATGGTGTGGCTGCCCCTTCTGCCACCTCCCAACTGTCCACCCGGGCC
CTGGAAGGGATCTTTGAGGCCACCCACCGCCTGATCTATGGTGCCAAGGATGACTCTGGGCAGAGATACC
TGGCCTGGTCTGGCCACTCTGCCAGAGTGGGTGCTGCCACCGACATGGCCAGGGCTGGTGTGTCCATCCC
TGAAATCATGCAGGCTGGTGGCTGGACCAATGTGAACATTGTGATGAACTACATCAGAAACCTGGACTCT
GAGACTGGGGCCATGGTGAGGCTGCTCGAAGATGGGGACTGAGGCGCGCCGAATTCAAGCTTCTCGAGAG
ATCTTCGACTGTGCCTTCTAGTTGCCAGCCATCTGTTGTTTGCCCCTCCCCCGTGCCTTCCTTGACCCTG
GAAGGTGCCACTCCCACTGTCCTTTCCTAATAAAATGAGGAAATTGCATCGCATTGTCTGAGTAGGTGTC
ATTCTATTCTGGGGGGTGGGGTGGGGCAGGACAGCAAGGGGGAGGATTGGGAAGACAATAGCAGGCATGC
ACGTGCGGACCGAGCGGCCGCAGGAACCCCTAGTGATGGAGTTGGCCACTCCCTCTCTGCGCGCTCGCTC
GCTCACTGAGGCCGGGCGACCAAAGGTCGCCCGACGCCCGGGCTTTGCCCGGGCGGCCTCAGTGAGCGAG
CGAGCGCGCAGCTGCCTGCAGGGGCGCCTGATGCGGTATTTTCTCCTTACGCATCTGTGCGGTATTTCAC
ACCGCATA
[142 nt withheld, positions 2179-2320]
C
[141 nt withheld, positions 2322-2462]
CCTTTGACGTTGGAGTCCACGTTCTTT
[37 nt withheld, positions 2490-2526]
ACCCTATCTCGGGCTATTCTTTTGATTTATAAGGGATTTTGCCGATTTCGGCCTATTGGTTAAAAAATGA
GCTGATTTAACAAAAATTTAACGCGAATTTTAACAAAATATTAACGTTTACAATTTTATGGTGCACTCTC
AGTACAATCTGCTCTGATGCCGCATAGTTAAGCCAGCCCCGACACCCGCCAACACCCGCTGACGCGCCCT
GACGGGCTTGTCTGCTCCCGGCATCCGCTTACAGACAAGCTGTGACCGTCTCCGGGAGCTGCATGTGTCA
GAGGTTTTCACCGTCATCACCGAAACGCGCGAGACGAAAGGGCCTCGTGATACGCCTATTTTTATAGGTT
AATGTCATGATAATAATGGTTTCTTAGACGTCAGGTGGCACTTTTCGGGGAAATGTGCGCGGAACCCCTA
TTTGTTTATTTTTCTAAATACATTCAAATATGTATCCGCTCATGAGACAATAACCCTGATAAATGCTTCA
ATAATATTGAAAAAGGAAGAGTATGAGTATTCAACATTTCCGTGTCGCCCTTATTCCCTTTTTTGCGGCA
TTTTGCCTTCCTGTTTTTGCTCACCCAGAAACGCTGGTGAAAGTAAAAGATGCTGAAGATCAGTTGGGTG
CACGAGTGGGTTACATCGAACTGGATCTCAACAGCGGTAAGATCCTTGAGAGTTTTCGCCCCGAAGAACG
TTTTCCAATGATGAGCACTTTTAAAGTTCTGCTATGTGGCGCGGTATTATCCCGTATTGACGCCGGGCAA
GAGCAACTCGGTCGCCGCATACACTATTCTCAGAATGACTTGGTTGAGTACTCACCAGTCACAGAAAAGC
ATCTTACGGATGGCATGACAGTAAGAGAATTATGCAGTGCTGCCATAACCATGAGTGATAACACTGCGGC
CAACTTACTTCTGACAACGATCGGAGGACCGAAGGAGCTAACCGCTTTTTTGCACAACATGGGGGATCAT
GTAACTCGCCTTGATCGTTGGGAACCGGAGCTGAATGAAGCCATACCAAACGACGAGCGTGACACCACGA
TGCCTGTAGCAATGGCAACAACGTTGCGCAAACTATTAACTGGCGAACTACTTACTCTAGCTTCCCGGCA
ACAATTAATAGACTGGATGGAGGCGGATAAAGTTGCAGGACCACTTCTGCGCTCGGCCCTTCCGGCTGGC
TGGTTTATTGCTGATAAATCTGGAGCCGGTGAGCGTGGGTCTCGCGGTATCATTGCAGCACTGGGGCCAG
ATGGTAAGCCCTCCCGTATCGTAGTTATCTACACGACGGGGAGTCAGGCAACTATGGATGAACGAAATAG
ACAGATCGCTGAGATAGGTGCCTCACTGATTAAGCATTGGTAACTGTCAGACCAAGTTTACTCATATATA
CTTTAGATTGATTTAAAACTTCATTTTTAATTTAAAAGGATCTAGGTGAAGATCCTTTTTGATAATCTCA
TGACCAAAATCCCTTAACGTGAGTTTTCGTTCCACTGAGCGTCAGACCCCGTAGAAAAGATCAAAGGATC
TTCTTGAGATCCTTTTTTTCTGCGCGTAATCTGCTGCTTGCAAACAAAAAAACCACCGCTACCAGCGGTG
GTTTGTTTGCCGGATCAAGAGCTACCAACTCTTTTTCCGAAGGTAACTGGCTTCAGCAGAGCGCAGATAC
CAAATACTGTCCTTCTAGTGTAGCCGTAGTTAGGCCACCACTTCAAGAACTCTGTAGCACCGCCTACATA
CCTCGCTCTGCTAATCCTGTTACCAGTGGCTGCTGCCAGTGGCGATAAGTCGTGTCTTACCGGGTTGGAC
TCAAGACGATAGTTACCGGATAAGGCGCAGCGGTCGGGCTGAACGGGGGGTTCGTGCACACAGCCCAGCT
TGGAGCGAACGACCTACACCGAACTGAGATACCTACAGCGTGAGCTATGAGAAAGCGCCACGCTTCCCGA
AGGGAGAAAGGCGGACAGGTATCCGGTAAGCGGCAGGGTCGGAACAGGAGAGCGCACGAGGGAGCTTCCA
GGGGGAAACGCCTGGTATCTTTATAGTCCTGTCGGGTTTCGCCACCTCTGACTTGAGCGTCGATTTTTGT
GATGCTCGTCAGGGGGGCGGAGCCTATGGAAAAACGCCAGCAACGCGGCCTTTTTACGGTTCCTGGCCTT
TTGCTGGCCTTTTGCTCACATGT
