Features (pLannotate 1.2.2; 12 found; start..end, strand, type, name):
    435..462     +  repeat_region  AAV2 ITR (fragment): inverted terminal repeat of adeno-associated virus serotype 2 inverted
    491..518     +  repeat_region  AAV2 ITR (fragment): inverted terminal repeat of adeno-associated virus serotype 2 inverted
   1106..2131    +  CDS            cre: RECR_BPP1 - Experimental evidence at protein level: Swiss-Prot protein existence level 1. Catalyzes site-specific recombination between two 34-base- pair LOXP sites. Its role is to maintain the phage genome as a monomeric unit-copy plasmid in the lysogenic state. From Escherichia phage P1 (Bacteriophage P1).
   2171..2282    +  polyA_signal   bGH poly(A) signal: bovine growth hormone polyadenylation signal
   2400..2540    +  repeat_region  AAV2 ITR: inverted terminal repeat of adeno-associated virus serotype 2 inverted
   2545..2596    -  misc_feature   bom (fragment): basis of mobility region from pBR322
   2615..3070    +  rep_origin     f1 ori (sequence partly withheld): f1 bacteriophage origin of replication; arrow indicates direction of (+) strand synthesis
   3071..3120    -  misc_feature   bom (fragment): basis of mobility region from pBR322
   3222..3257    -  CDS            rop (fragment): Rop protein, which maintains plasmids at low copy number; rop
   3352..3456    +  promoter       AmpR promoter: bla
   3457..4317    +  CDS            AmpR: β-lactamase; bla; confers resistance to ampicillin, carbenicillin, and related antibiotics
   4488..362     +  rep_origin     ori (across the origin): high-copy-number ColE1/pMB1/pBR322/pUC origin of replication
>Addgene plasmid #230806 | AiP20170 - pAAV-AiE0017h-minBG-iCre(R297T)-BGHpA | addgene full sequence | sequence record 466198 | Addgene NGS Result
TACCAGTGGCTGCTGCCAGTGGCGATAAGTCGTGTCTTACCGGGTTGGACTCAAGACGATAGTTACCGGA
TAAGGCGCAGCGGTCGGGCTGAACGGGGGGTTCGTGCACACAGCCCAGCTTGGAGCGAACGACCTACACC
GAACTGAGATACCTACAGCGTGAGCTATGAGAAAGCGCCACGCTTCCCGAAGGGAGAAAGGCGGACAGGT
ATCCGGTAAGCGGCAGGGTCGGAACAGGAGAGCGCACGAGGGAGCTTCCAGGGGGAAACGCCTGGTATCT
TTATAGTCCTGTCGGGTTTCGCCACCTCTGACTTGAGCGTCGATTTTTGTGATGCTCGTCAGGGGGGCGG
AGCCTATGGAAAAACGCCAGCAACGCGGCCTTTTTACGGTTCCTGGCCTTTTGCTGGCCTTTTGCTCACA
TGTCCTGCAGGCAGCTGCGCGCTCGCTCGCTCACTGAGGCCGCCCGGGCGTCGGGCGACCTTTGGTCGCC
CGGCCTCAGTGAGCGAGCGAGCGCGCAGAGAGGGAGTGGCCAACTCCATCACTAGGGGTTCCTGCGGCCG
CACGCGTGGTAACAGCCTGAGGGCTGCAGGTCACACCCACAGGGCCAAGGGGTGGGCAGCATGGAGGTGC
AGGGTGGCAGGGACCCTGGGCGGGGCGGCACAGCTGTGCGGGAGGCTGGGCTGCTGGCATCAGCAGGCGC
CCCTCCTCCCCACCTCGCTAAACAATCATTGCACAAAATATGCAAATGGTATAATTACTGTTATTTGTTT
TGCTGATATAAGTGTTTGAAATGCAAATGTCAAGTTTGGGCGCCTTCATTTTTCCAACCCTCTCACCCGG
ACATTTGCAAGTTGATGAGTTGTTCTTCATCCTGGAAGGAGGAGGAGGAGCTCCCCCCAACCGCCAGGGT
GCCAGGGGAGTGAGTCCAGCGTGGCAGCCGCCACTGCCTGCCCGAGGGCACTGCTGGGCCCCCCTTCCGA
CGGCACACAGTGAGCTCGGGCTGGGCATAAAAGTCAGGGCAGAGCCATCTATTGCTTACATTTGCTTCTG
GGATCCAGATCTTTCGAAGCTAGCCACCATGGTGCCCAAGAAGAAGAGGAAAGTCTCCAACCTGCTGACT
GTGCACCAAAACCTGCCTGCCCTCCCTGTGGATGCCACCTCTGATGAAGTCAGGAAGAACCTGATGGACA
TGTTCAGGGACAGGCAGGCCTTCTCTGAACACACCTGGAAGATGCTCCTGTCTGTGTGCAGATCCTGGGC
TGCCTGGTGCAAGCTGAACAACAGGAAATGGTTCCCTGCTGAACCTGAGGATGTGAGGGACTACCTCCTG
TACCTGCAAGCCAGAGGCCTGGCTGTGAAGACCATCCAACAGCACCTGGGCCAGCTCAACATGCTGCACA
GGAGATCTGGCCTGCCTCGCCCTTCTGACTCCAATGCTGTGTCCCTGGTGATGAGGAGAATCAGAAAGGA
GAATGTGGATGCTGGGGAGAGAGCCAAGCAGGCCCTGGCCTTTGAACGCACTGACTTTGACCAAGTCAGA
TCCCTGATGGAGAACTCTGACAGATGCCAGGACATCAGGAACCTGGCCTTCCTGGGCATTGCCTACAACA
CCCTGCTGCGCATTGCCGAAATTGCCAGAATCAGAGTGAAGGACATCTCCCGCACCGATGGTGGGAGAAT
GCTGATCCACATTGGCAGGACCAAGACCCTGGTGTCCACAGCTGGTGTGGAGAAGGCCCTGTCCCTGGGG
GTTACCAAGCTGGTGGAGAGATGGATCTCTGTGTCTGGTGTGGCTGATGACCCCAACAACTACCTGTTCT
GCCGGGTCAGAAAGAATGGTGTGGCTGCCCCTTCTGCCACCTCCCAACTGTCCACCCGGGCCCTGGAAGG
GATCTTTGAGGCCACCCACCGCCTGATCTATGGTGCCAAGGATGACTCTGGGCAGAGATACCTGGCCTGG
TCTGGCCACTCTGCCAGAGTGGGTGCTGCCACCGACATGGCCAGGGCTGGTGTGTCCATCCCTGAAATCA
TGCAGGCTGGTGGCTGGACCAATGTGAACATTGTGATGAACTACATCAGAAACCTGGACTCTGAGACTGG
GGCCATGGTGAGGCTGCTCGAAGATGGGGACTGAGGCGCGCCGAATTCAAGCTTCTCGAGAGATCTTCGA
CTGTGCCTTCTAGTTGCCAGCCATCTGTTGTTTGCCCCTCCCCCGTGCCTTCCTTGACCCTGGAAGGTGC
CACTCCCACTGTCCTTTCCTAATAAAATGAGGAAATTGCATCGCATTGTCTGAGTAGGTGTCATTCTATT
CTGGGGGGTGGGGTGGGGCAGGACAGCAAGGGGGAGGATTGGGAAGACAATAGCAGGCATGAGATCTCAC
GTGCGGACCGAGCGGCCGCAGGAACCCCTAGTGATGGAGTTGGCCACTCCCTCTCTGCGCGCTCGCTCGC
TCACTGAGGCCGGGCGACCAAAGGTCGCCCGACGCCCGGGCTTTGCCCGGGCGGCCTCAGTGAGCGAGCG
AGCGCGCAGCTGCCTGCAGGGGCGCCTGATGCGGTATTTTCTCCTTACGCATCTGTGCGGTATTTCACAC
CGCATA
[95 nt withheld, positions 2597-2691]
T
[46 nt withheld, positions 2693-2738]
C
[141 nt withheld, positions 2740-2880]
CCTTTGACGTTGGAGTCCACGTTCTTT
[37 nt withheld, positions 2908-2944]
ACTCTATCTCGGGCTATTCTTTTGATTTATAAGGGATTTTGCCGATTTCGGTCTATTGGTTAAAAAATGA
GCTGATTTAACAAAAATTTAACGCGAATTTTAACAAAATATTAACGTTTACAATTTTATGGTGCACTCTC
AGTACAATCTGCTCTGATGCCGCATAGTTAAGCCAGCCCCGACACCCGCCAACACCCGCTGACGCGCCCT
GACGGGCTTGTCTGCTCCCGGCATCCGCTTACAGACAAGCTGTGACCGTCTCCGGGAGCTGCATGTGTCA
GAGGTTTTCACCGTCATCACCGAAACGCGCGAGACGAAAGGGCCTCGTGATACGCCTATTTTTATAGGTT
AATGTCATGATAATAATGGTTTCTTAGACGTCAGGTGGCACTTTTCGGGGAAATGTGCGCGGAACCCCTA
TTTGTTTATTTTTCTAAATACATTCAAATATGTATCCGCTCATGAGACAATAACCCTGATAAATGCTTCA
ATAATATTGAAAAAGGAAGAGTATGAGTATTCAACATTTCCGTGTCGCCCTTATTCCCTTTTTTGCGGCA
TTTTGCCTTCCTGTTTTTGCTCACCCAGAAACGCTGGTGAAAGTAAAAGATGCTGAAGATCAGTTGGGTG
CACGAGTGGGTTACATCGAACTGGATCTCAACAGCGGTAAGATCCTTGAGAGTTTTCGCCCCGAAGAACG
TTTTCCAATGATGAGCACTTTTAAAGTTCTGCTATGTGGCGCGGTATTATCCCGTATTGACGCCGGGCAA
GAGCAACTCGGTCGCCGCATACACTATTCTCAGAATGACTTGGTTGAGTACTCACCAGTCACAGAAAAGC
ATCTTACGGATGGCATGACAGTAAGAGAATTATGCAGTGCTGCCATAACCATGAGTGATAACACTGCGGC
CAACTTACTTCTGACAACGATCGGAGGACCGAAGGAGCTAACCGCTTTTTTGCACAACATGGGGGATCAT
GTAACTCGCCTTGATCGTTGGGAACCGGAGCTGAATGAAGCCATACCAAACGACGAGCGTGACACCACGA
TGCCTGTAGCAATGGCAACAACGTTGCGCAAACTATTAACTGGCGAACTACTTACTCTAGCTTCCCGGCA
ACAATTAATAGACTGGATGGAGGCGGATAAAGTTGCAGGACCACTTCTGCGCTCGGCCCTTCCGGCTGGC
TGGTTTATTGCTGATAAATCTGGAGCCGGTGAGCGTGGGTCTCGCGGTATCATTGCAGCACTGGGGCCAG
ATGGTAAGCCCTCCCGTATCGTAGTTATCTACACGACGGGGAGTCAGGCAACTATGGATGAACGAAATAG
ACAGATCGCTGAGATAGGTGCCTCACTGATTAAGCATTGGTAACTGTCAGACCAAGTTTACTCATATATA
CTTTAGATTGATTTAAAACTTCATTTTTAATTTAAAAGGATCTAGGTGAAGATCCTTTTTGATAATCTCA
TGACCAAAATCCCTTAACGTGAGTTTTCGTTCCACTGAGCGTCAGACCCCGTAGAAAAGATCAAAGGATC
TTCTTGAGATCCTTTTTTTCTGCGCGTAATCTGCTGCTTGCAAACAAAAAAACCACCGCTACCAGCGGTG
GTTTGTTTGCCGGATCAAGAGCTACCAACTCTTTTTCCGAAGGTAACTGGCTTCAGCAGAGCGCAGATAC
CAAATACTGTTCTTCTAGTGTAGCCGTAGTTAGGCCACCACTTCAAGAACTCTGTAGCACCGCCTACATA
CCTCGCTCTGCTAATCCTGT
